>Addgene plasmid #66096 | AP334-5 | addgene partial sequence | sequence record 118530 | MoCloR 5'-gccacctgacgtctaagaaacc-3'
TTAACCTATAAAAATAGGCGTATCACGAGGCCCTTTCGTCTCGCGCGTTTCGGTGATGACGGTGAAAACC
TCTGACACATGCAGCTCCCGGAGACGGTCACAGCTTGTCTGTAAGCGGATGCCGGGAGCAGACAAGCCCG
TCAGGGCGCGTCAGCGGGTGTTGGCGGGTGTCGGGGCTGGCTTAACTATGCGGCATCAGAGCAGATTGCA
CTGAGAGTGCACCATATGCGGTGTGAAATACCGCACAGATGCGTAAGGAGAAAATACCGCATCAGGCGCC
ATTCGCCATTCAGGCTGCGCAACTGTTGGGAAGGGCGATCGGTGCGGGCCTCTTCGCTATTACGCCAGAA
ATTTCACAAAAAGCACCGACTCGGTGCCACTTTTTCAAGTTGATAACGGACTAGCCTTATTTTAACTTGC
TATTTCTAGCTCTAAAACCTGCGCATACCACCTCGTGCAAGACATCTCGCAATAGGAGGTGTTTATATAG
GGGCAACACAAGAGGCGGCAGACATCTCGTGAGTTTGACAGAGTAGTATAAAGAGTGTGTGTGAGAGGGT
GTAGGCATTTCATAACATATTTTTTGTGGAATAATTTTGGAAAAAAGGTGTTTTTTTAATAATAGCTTTT
ATAAGAGTTTCTCAAAAATTGCATGCTTTTTTTGAAAAGGTTGACAAATTATAGTAGTACTAAAGTTGCT
ATTTTCAGGTCTCAGCAGAAAATTCACAACTAAAAATAAAATTTGCAAAACAGAGTGTGCGCCTTTAAGG
TGTACAGTTTTTTATTCCTTTATTGCTAGTTTTTTTTGGTTTTCCCAGTCACGACGTTGTAAAACGACGG
CCAGTGAATTATCAACTATGTATAATAAAGTTGTGAGACTTTTTTCTTGGCGGCACAATAAAGTTTCCTC
TTTTTGTTGGGTCACTCAACGAACACAATACAAATATTTGAGCGCTCGCATTTTTCTCAACCTTTCGGGT
TTAAAGCACTTCAAAATGGAATTGAAGAGAGATTGTGAAAGTACATCAGACAGAATCACATTTTGATAGC
ATTCACTTCACTCAGATGCAA
