>Addgene plasmid #66096 | AP334-5 | addgene partial sequence | sequence record 119708 | M13-F20 5'-TGTAAAACGACGGCCAGT-3'
TAATAAAGTTGTGAGACTTTTTTCTTGGCGGCACAATAAAGTTTCCTCTTTTTGTTGGGTCACTCAACGA
ACACAATACAAATATTTGAGCGCTCGCATTTTTCTCAACCTTTCGGGTTTAAAGCACTTCAAAATGGAAT
TGAAGAGAGATTGTGAAAGTACATCAGACAGAATCACATTTTGATAGCATTCACTTCACTCAGATGCAAA
CTTTTCAGTGACTATAAAAAGTCATAAAATAATAACATTAAAAAAGCAAATAAATTAGCGAGAGAATTTT
TTGACAAAAAGAAAGAAGAGTGATAGAGAAGAAGGGAATGCTTGAAAGGATTTTGCATTTATCACTAGTT
TAGGCGTAGTCTGGGACGTCGTATGGGTAGACCTTACGCTTCTTCTTTGGTGGTCCGGATCCTCCGTCTC
CTCCGAGTTGGGAGAGGTCGATACGGGTCTCGTAGAGTCCGGTGATGGATTGGTGGATGAGGGTGGCGTC
GAGGACCTCCTTGGTGGAGGTGTAACGCTTACGGTCGATGGTGGTGTCGAAGTACTTGAAGGCGGCTGGG
GCTCCGAGGTTGGTGAGGGTGAAGAGGTGGATGATGTTCTCGGCTTGCTCACGGATTGGCTTGTCACGGT
GCTTGTTGTAGGCGGAGAGGACCTTGTCGAGGTTGGCGTCGGCGAGGATGACACGCTTGGAGAACTCGGA
GATTTGCTCGATGATCTCGTCGAGGTAGTGCTTGTGTTGCTCGACGAAGAGTTGCTTTTGCTCGTTGTCC
TCTGGGGATCCCTTGAGCTTCTCGTAGTGGGAGGCGAGGTAGAGGAAGTTGACGTACTTGGATGGGAGGG
CGAGCTCGTTTCCCTTTTGGAGCTCTCCGGCGGAGGCGAGCATACGCTTACGTCCGTTCTCGAGCTCGAA
GAGGGAGTACTTTGGGAGCTTGATGATGAGGTCCTTCTTGACCTCCTTGTATCCCTTGGCCTCGAGGAAG
TCGATTGGGTTCTTCTCGAAGGAGGAACGCTCCATGATGGTGATTCCGAGGAGCTCCTTGACGGACTTGA
GCTTCTTGGACTTTCCCTTC
