[The description below was written by a language model from this plasmid's Addgene catalogue record.]
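Description:
AP334-5 is a Caenorhabditis elegans CRISPR expression plasmid built on the pDD162 backbone, a worm vector designed to deliver Cas9 and a single guide RNA from one plasmid. It is propagated in E. coli under ampicillin selection. The record gives no copy number, does not name the origin of replication, and includes no feature table, so the details of the backbone elements cannot be confirmed from the information provided.

The construct-specific payload is a guide sequence (listed as the sgRNA for APs5) expressed from a U6 promoter, an RNA polymerase III promoter suited to producing small, precisely initiated transcripts such as guide RNAs. This guide directs Cas9 to a site at the 3' end of the C. elegans gene K08F4.2. Cas9 is co-expressed from the same plasmid, although the record does not state which promoter or regulatory elements drive it. Cutting near the 3' end of a coding region is the usual setup for homology-directed edits such as C-terminal tagging, and the plasmid comes from work on genome editing in worms using linear DNA repair templates with short homology to Cas9 cut sites. The exact edit intended at this locus is not specified here.

The depositor notes that the guide insertion was verified by sequencing in each positive clone, but the rest of the plasmid, including the Cas9 gene, was not fully sequenced. Because the PCR step used in construction could have introduced backbone mutations, several independent clones carrying the same guide were deposited, and using a mixture of them is recommended. AP334-5 is one of those clones.
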