Addgene plasmid #66096: AP334-5
Purpose: co-expression of Cas9 and a sgRNA targeting 3'end of C.elegans K08F4.2
Depositing lab: Geraldine Seydoux. Depositing organization: Johns Hopkins University and School of Medicine. Publication: Scalable and versatile genome editing using linear DNAs with microhomology to Cas9 Sites in Caenorhabditis elegans. Paix A, Wang Y, Smith HE, Lee CY, Calidas D, Lu T, Smith J, Schmidt H, Krause MW, Seydoux G. Genetics. 2014 Dec;198(4):1347-56. doi: 10.1534/genetics.114.170423. Epub 2014 Sep 23. PubMed 25249454.
Backbone
  Vector backbone: pDD162
  Backbone manufacturer: Goldstein lab Plasmid 47549
  Vector type: Worm Expression, CRISPR
Growth in bacteria
  Bacterial resistance: Ampicillin, 100 μg/mL
  Growth temperature: 37°C
  Growth strain: DH5alpha
  Copy number: Unknown
Gene/Insert
  Gene/Insert name: sgRNA for APs5
  gRNA/shRNA sequence: cacgaggtggtatgcgcag
  Promoter: U6
  Cloning method: Unknown
  Sequencing primers: 5′ tatgaaatgcctacaccctctc
Terms and licenses: Academic/Nonprofit Terms; Industry Terms: Not Available to Industry
Depositor comments: From the depositor: Each positive clones had been sequenced for correct insertion of the sgRNA . However the PCR could have created some mutation in the plasmid backbone (containing also the Cas9 gene) and we didnt sequenced the full plasmid, therefore we recommend to use a mix of several positive clones. It is why we provide several clones containing the same sgRNA insert.
How to cite: AP334-5 was a gift from Geraldine Seydoux (Addgene plasmid # 66096 ; http://n2t.net/addgene:66096 ; RRID:Addgene_66096)
